>Addgene plasmid #27965 | monomer-NN | depositor partial sequence | sequence record 13239 | Author sequence
CTTACCCCAGAGCAGGTCGTGGCAATCGCGAGCAATAACGGCGGAAAACAGGCTTTGGAAACGGTGCAGA
GGCTCCTTCCAGTGCTGTGCCAAGCGCACGGG
