>Addgene plasmid #27965 | monomer-NN | addgene partial sequence | sequence record 34260 | 27965 with Kan-R
GCCCTTAGGTACGAACTCGATTGACGCCCGTGCGCTTGGCACAGCACTGGAAGGAGCCTCTGCACCGTTT
CCAAAGCCTGTTTTCCGCCGTTATTGCTCGCGATTGCCACGACCTGCTCTGGGGTAAGTTCAGCGACTAA
GTACGTGTAAAGGGCGACACAAAATTTATTCTAAATGCATAATAAATACTGATAACATCTTATAGTTTGT
ATTATATTTTGTATTATCGTTGACATGTATAATTTTGATATCAAAAACTGATTTTCCCTTTATTATTTTC
GAGATTTATTTTCTTAATTCTCTTTAACAAACTAGAAATATTGTATATACAAAAAATCATAAATAATAGA
TGAATAGTTTAATTATAGGTGTTCATCAATCGAAAAAGCAACGTATCTTATTTAAAGTGCGTTGCTTTTT
TCTCATTTATAAGGTTAAATAATTCTCATATATCAAGCAAAGTGACAGGCGCCCTTAAATATTCTGACAA
ATGCTCTTTCCCTAAACTCCCCCCATAAAAAAACCCGCCGAAGCGGGTTTTTACGTTATTTGCGGATTAA
CGATTACTCGTTATCAGAACCGCCCAGGGGGCCCGAGCTTAAGACTGGCCGTCGTTTTACAACACAGAAA
GAGTTTGTAGAAACGCAAAAAGGCCATCCGTC
