[The description below was written by a language model from this plasmid's Addgene catalogue record.]
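Description:
monomer-NN is a small bacterial plasmid built on the pJ201 backbone, a 2,672 bp gene-synthesis cloning vector of commercial origin. It is maintained at high copy number in standard E. coli cloning strains under kanamycin selection. Although the catalogue lists it as a bacterial expression vector, the record names no promoter, tag or other regulatory element driving the insert. No feature table is provided, so the origin of replication and the exact layout of the backbone cannot be described beyond these catalogue fields.

The payload is a 102 bp insert, TAL-monomer-NN, derived from Xanthomonas and introduced by restriction enzyme cloning. Its length corresponds to a single 34-amino-acid repeat unit of a transcription activator-like (TAL) effector DNA-binding domain. In these proteins, each repeat contacts one base of the target DNA, and specificity is set by two hypervariable residues, the repeat variable diresidue. The "NN" in the name indicates an Asn-Asn diresidue, which is generally associated with recognition of guanine and also shows some binding to adenine.

The plasmid most plausibly serves as a template or source of one repeat type, rather than as a functional expression construct. Together with companion monomer plasmids carrying other diresidues, it would supply building blocks to be joined in a chosen order into custom repeat arrays. This matches the associated work, which describes efficient construction of sequence-specific TAL effectors for modulating transcription in mammalian cells. The assembly scheme itself is not detailed in the record.
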