Addgene plasmid #27965: monomer-NN
Depositing lab: Feng Zhang. Depositing organization: Broad Institute. Publication: Efficient construction of sequence-specific TAL effectors for modulating mammalian transcription. Zhang F, Cong L, Lodato S, Kosuri S, Church GM, Arlotta P. Nat Biotechnol. 2011 Feb;29(2):149-53. doi: 10.1038/nbt.1775 PubMed 21248753.
Backbone
  Vector backbone: pJ201
  Backbone size w/o insert (bp): 2672
  Vector type: Bacterial Expression
Growth in bacteria
  Bacterial resistance: Kanamycin, 50 μg/mL
  Growth temperature: 37°C
  Growth strain: DH5alpha
  Copy number: High Copy
Gene/Insert
  Gene/Insert name: TAL-monomer-NN (alt name: monomer-NN)
  Species: Xanthomonas
  Insert size (bp): 102
  Cloning method: Restriction Enzyme
  Sequencing primers: 5′ GATGGTAGTGTGGGGACTCC
Resource information
  A portion of this plasmid was derived from a plasmid made by: DNA 2.0
Terms and licenses: Academic/Nonprofit Terms; Industry Terms: Not Available to Industry
How to cite: monomer-NN was a gift from Feng Zhang (Addgene plasmid # 27965 ; http://n2t.net/addgene:27965 ; RRID:Addgene_27965)
